>Addgene plasmid #107234 | pINDUCER20 MEF2C S222D | depositor full sequence | sequence record 202264 | pINDUCER20 MEF2C S222D sequence 11584 bps
TGGAAGGGCTAATTCACTCCCAAAGAAGACAAGATATCCTTGATCTGTGGATCTACCACACACAAGGCTA
CTTCCCTGATTAGCAGAACTACACACCAGGGCCAGGGGTCAGATATCCACTGACCTTTGGATGGTGCTAC
AAGCTAGTACCAGTTGAGCCAGATAAGGTAGAAGAGGCCAATAAAGGAGAGAACACCAGCTTGTTACACC
CTGTGAGCCTGCATGGGATGGATGACCCGGAGAGAGAAGTGTTAGAGTGGAGGTTTGACAGCCGCCTAGC
ATTTCATCACGTGGCCCGAGAGCTGCATCCGGAGTACTTCAAGAACTGCTGATATCGAGCTTGCTACAAG
GGACTTTCCGCTGGGGACTTTCCAGGGAGGCGTGGCCTGGGCGGGACTGGGGAGTGGCGAGCCCTCAGAT
CCTGCATATAAGCAGCTGCTTTTTGCCTGTACTGGGTCTCTCTGGTTAGACCAGATCTGAGCCTGGGAGC
TCTCTGGCTAACTAGGGAACCCACTGCTTAAGCCTCAATAAAGCTTGCCTTGAGTGCTTCAAGTAGTGTG
TGCCCGTCTGTTGTGTGACTCTGGTAACTAGAGATCCCTCAGACCCTTTTAGTCAGTGTGGAAAATCTCT
AGCAGTGGCGCCCGAACAGGGACTTGAAAGCGAAAGGGAAACCAGAGGAGCTCTCTCGACGCAGGACTCG
GCTTGCTGAAGCGCGCACGGCAAGAGGCGAGGGGCGGCGACTGGTGAGTACGCCAAAAATTTTGACTAGC
GGAGGCTAGAAGGAGAGAGATGGGTGCGAGAGCGTCAGTATTAAGCGGGGGAGAATTAGATCGCGATGGG
AAAAAATTCGGTTAAGGCCAGGGGGAAAGAAAAAATATAAATTAAAACATATAGTATGGGCAAGCAGGGA
GCTAGAACGATTCGCAGTTAATCCTGGCCTGTTAGAAACATCAGAAGGCTGTAGACAAATACTGGGACAG
CTACAACCATCCCTTCAGACAGGATCAGAAGAACTTAGATCATTATATAATACAGTAGCAACCCTCTATT
GTGTGCATCAAAGGATAGAGATAAAAGACACCAAGGAAGCTTTAGACAAGATAGAGGAAGAGCAAAACAA
AAGTAAGACCACCGCACAGCAAGCGGCCGGCCGCTGATCTTCAGACCTGGAGGAGGAGATATGAGGGACA
ATTGGAGAAGTGAATTATATAAATATAAAGTAGTAAAAATTGAACCATTAGGAGTAGCACCCACCAAGGC
AAAGAGAAGAGTGGTGCAGAGAGAAAAAAGAGCAGTGGGAATAGGAGCTTTGTTCCTTGGGTTCTTGGGA
GCAGCAGGAAGCACTATGGGCGCAGCGTCAATGACGCTGACGGTACAGGCCAGACAATTATTGTCTGGTA
TAGTGCAGCAGCAGAACAATTTGCTGAGGGCTATTGAGGCGCAACAGCATCTGTTGCAACTCACAGTCTG
GGGCATCAAGCAGCTCCAGGCAAGAATCCTGGCTGTGGAAAGATACCTAAAGGATCAACAGCTCCTGGGG
ATTTGGGGTTGCTCTGGAAAACTCATTTGCACCACTGCTGTGCCTTGGAATGCTAGTTGGAGTAATAAAT
CTCTGGAACAGATTTGGAATCACACGACCTGGATGGAGTGGGACAGAGAAATTAACAATTACACAAGCTT
AATACACTCCTTAATTGAAGAATCGCAAAACCAGCAAGAAAAGAATGAACAAGAATTATTGGAATTAGAT
AAATGGGCAAGTTTGTGGAATTGGTTTAACATAACAAATTGGCTGTGGTATATAAAATTATTCATAATGA
TAGTAGGAGGCTTGGTAGGTTTAAGAATAGTTTTTGCTGTACTTTCTATAGTGAATAGAGTTAGGCAGGG
ATATTCACCATTATCGTTTCAGACCCACCTCCCAACCCCGAGGGGACCCGACAGGCCCGAAGGAATAGAA
GAAGAAGGTGGAGAGAGAGACAGAGACAGATCCATTCGATTAGTGAACGGATCTCGACGGTATCGCCGAA
TTCACAAATGGCAGTATTCATCCACAATTTTAAAAGAAAAGGGGGGATTGGGGGGTACAGTGCAGGGGAA
AGAATAGTAGACATAATAGCAACAGACATACAAACTAAAGAATTACAAAAACAAATTACAAAAATTCAAA
ATTTTCGGGTTTATTACAGGGACAGCAGAGATCCAGTTTGGACTAGGATCCTTTACCACTCCCTATCAGT
GATAGAGAAAAGTGAAAGTCGAGTTTACCACTCCCTATCAGTGATAGAGAAAAGTGAAAGTCGAGTTTAC
CACTCCCTATCAGTGATAGAGAAAAGTGAAAGTCGAGTTTACCACTCCCTATCAGTGATAGAGAAAAGTG
AAAGTCGAGTTTACCACTCCCTATCAGTGATAGAGAAAAGTGAAAGTCGAGTTTACCACTCCCTATCAGT
GATAGAGAAAAGTGAAAGTCGAGTTTACCACTCCCTATCAGTGATAGAGAAAAGTGAAAGTCGAGCTCGG
TACCCGGGTCGAGGTAGGCGTGTACGGTGGGAGGCCTATATAAGCAGAGCTCGTTTAGTGAACCGTCAGA
TCGCCTGGAGACGCCATCCACGCTGTTTTGACCTCCATAGAAGACACCGGGACCGATCCAGCCTCCGCGG
CCCCGAACTAGTCCAGTGTGGTGGAATTCTGCAGATATCAACAAGTTTGTACAAAAAAGCAGGCTGAGCC
ACCATGGGGAGAAAAAAGATTCAGATTACGAGGATTATGGATGAACGTAACAGACAGGTGACATTTACAA
AGAGGAAATTTGGGTTGATGAAGAAGGCTTATGAGCTGAGCGTGCTGTGTGACTGTGAGATTGCGCTGAT
CATCTTCAACAGCACCAACAAGCTGTTCCAGTATGCCAGCACCGACATGGACAAAGTGCTTCTCAAGTAC
ACGGAGTACAACGAGCCGCATGAGAGCCGGACAAACTCAGACATCGTGGAGACGTTGAGAAAGAAGGGCC
TTAATGGCTGTGACAGCCCAGACCCCGATGCGGACGATTCCGTAGGTCACAGCCCTGAGTCTGAGGACAA
GTACAGGAAAATTAACGAAGATATTGATCTAATGATCAGCAGGCAAAGATTGTGTGCTGTTCCACCTCCC
AACTTCGAGATGCCAGTCTCCATCCCAGTGTCCAGCCACAACAGTTTGGTGTACAGCAACCCTGTCAGCT
CACTGGGAAACCCCAACCTATTGCCACTGGCTCACCCTTCTCTGCAGAGGAATAGTATGTCTCCTGGTGT
AACACATCGACCTCCAAGTGCAGGTAACACAGGTGGTCTGATGGGTGGAGACCTCACGTCTGGTGCAGGC
ACCAGTGCAGGGAACGGGTATGGCAATCCCCGAAACGACCCAGGTCTGCTGGTCTCACCTGGTAACTTGA
ACAAGAATATGCAAGCAAAATCTCCTCCCCCAATGAATTTAGGAATGAATAACCGTAAACCAGATCTCCG
AGTTCTTATTCCACCAGGCAGCAAGAATACGATGCCATCAGTGTCTGAGGATGTCGACCTGCTTTTGAAT
CAAAGGATAAATAACTCCCAGTCGGCTCAGTCATTGGCTACCCCAGTGGTTTCCGTAGCAACTCCTACTT
TACCAGGACAAGGAATGGGAGGATATCCATCAGCCATTTCAACAACATATGGTACGGAGTACTCTCTGAG
TAGTGCAGACCTGTCATCTCTGTCTGGGTTTAACACCGCCAGCGCTCTTCACCTTGGTTCAGTAACTGGC
TGGCAACAGCAACACCTACATAACATGCCACCATCTGCCCTCAGTCAGTTGGGAGCTTGCACTAGCACTC
ATTTATCTCAGAGTTCAAATCTCTCCCTGCCTTCTACTCAAAGCCTCAACATCAAGTCAGAACCTGTTTC
TCCTCCTAGAGACCGTACCACCACCCCTTCGAGATACCCACAACACACGCGCCACGAGGCGGGGAGATCT
CCTGTTGACAGCTTGAGCAGCTGTAGCAGTTCGTACGACGGGAGCGACCGAGAGGATCACCGGAACGAAT
TCCACTCCCCCATTGGACTCACCAGACCTTCGCCGGACGAAAGGGAAAGTCCCTCAGTCAAGCGCATGCG
ACTTTCTGAAGGATGGGCAACATAAGGATCCCCCGGGACCCAGCTTTCTTGTACAAAGTGGTTGATATCC
AGCACAGTGGCGGCCGCTCGAGTCTAGAGGGCCCGCGGTTCGAATACCCATACGACGTCCCAGACTACGC
TTAGTAATGATTAATTAAACTAGAAATTCTACCGGGTAGGGGAGGCGCTTTTCCCAAGGCAGTCTGGAGT
AACCCACCCAAGATCTGGCCTCCGCGCCGGGTTTTGGCGCCTCCCGCGGGCGCCCCCCTCCTCACGGCGA
GCGCTGCCACGTCAGACGAAGGGCGCAGCGAGCGTCCTGATCCTTCCGCCCGGACGCTCAGGACAGCGGC
CCGCTGCTCATAAGACTCGGCCTTAGAACCCCAGTATCAGCAGAAGGACATTTTAGGACGGGACTTGGGT
GACTCTAGGGCACTGGTTTTCTTTCCAGAGAGCGGAACAGGCGAGGAAAAGTAGTCCCTTCTCGGCGATT
CTGCGGAGGGATCTCCGTGGGGCGGTGAACGCCGATGATTATATAAGGACGCGCCGGGTGTGGCACAGCT
AGTTCCGTCGCAGCCGGGATTTGGGTCGCGGTTCTTGTTTGTGGATCGCTGTGATCGTCACTTGGTGAGT
AGCGGGCTGCTGGGCTGGCCGGGGCTTTCGTGGCCGCCGGGCCGCTCGGTGGGACGGAAGCGTGTGGAGA
GACCGCCAAGGGCTGTAGTCTGGGTCCGCGAGCAAGGTTGCCCTGAACTGGGGGTTGGGGGGAGCGCAGC
AAAATGGCGGCTGTTCCCGAGTCTTGAATGGAAGACGCTTGTGAGGCGGGCTGTGAGGTCGTTGAAACAA
GGTGGGGGGCATGGTGGGCGGCAAGAACCCAAGGTCTTGAGGCCTTCGCTAATGCGGGAAAGCTCTTATT
CGGGTGAGATGGGCTGGGGCACCATCTGGGGACCCTGACGTGAAGTTTGTCACTGACTGGAGAACTCGGT
TTGTCGTCTGTTGCGGGGGCGGCAGTTATGGCGGTGCCGTTGGGCAGTGCACCCGTACCTTTGGGAGCGC
GCGCCCTCGTCGTGTCGTGACGTCACCCGTTCTGTTGGCTTATAATGCAGGGTGGGGCCACCTGCCGGTA
GGTGTGCGGTAGGCTTTTCTCCGTCGCAGGACGCAGGGTTCGGGCCTAGGGTAGGCTCTCCTGAATCGAC
AGGCGCCGGACCTCTGGTGAGGGGAGGGATAAGTGAGGCGTCAGTTTCTTTGGTCGGTTTTATGTACCTA
TCTTCTTAAGTAGCTGAAGCTCCGGTTTTGAACTATGCGCTCGGGGTTGGCGAGTGTGTTTTGTGAAGTT
TTTTAGGCACCTTTTGAAATGTAATCATTTGGGTCAATATGTAATTTTCAGTGTTAGACTAGTAAATTGT
CCGCTAAATTCTGGCCGTTTTTGGCTTTTTTGTTAGACGAAGCTTGGTACCGAGCTCGGATCTCCACCCC
GTACCGGTCCTGCAGTCGAATTCACCATGTCTAGACTGGACAAGAGCAAAGTCATAAACGGAGCTCTGGA
ATTACTCAATGGTGTCGGTATCGAAGGCCTGACGACAAGGAAACTCGCTCAAAAGCTGGGAGTTGAGCAG
CCTACCCTGTACTGGCACGTGAAGAACAAGCGGGCCCTGCTCGATGCCCTGCCAATCGAGATGCTGGACA
GGCATCATACCCACTTCTGCCCCCTGGAAGGCGAGTCATGGCAAGACTTTCTGCGGAACAACGCCAAGTC
ATACCGCTGTGCTCTCCTCTCACATCGCGACGGGGCTAAAGTGCATCTCGGCACCCGCCCAACAGAGAAA
CAGTACGAAACCCTGGAAAATCAGCTCGCGTTCCTGTGTCAGCAAGGCTTCTCCCTGGAGAACGCACTGT
ACGCTCTGTCCGCCGTGGGCCACTTTACACTGGGCTGCGTATTGGAGGAACAGGAGCATCAAGTAGCAAA
AGAGGAAAGAGAGACACCTACCACCGATTCTATGCCCCCACTTCTGAGACAAGCAATTGAGCTGTTCGAC
CGGCAGGGAGCCGAACCTGCCTTCCTTTTCGGCCTGGAACTAATCATATGTGGCCTGGAGAAACAGCTAA
AGTGCGAAAGCGGCGGGCCGACCGACGCCCTTGACGATTTTGACTTAGACATGCTCCCAGCCGATGCCCT
TGACGACTTTGACCTTGATATGCTGCCTGCTGACGCTCTTGACGATTTTGACCTTGACATGCTCCCCGGG
TAACTAAGTAAGGATCCGCGGCCGCACTAGAGGAATTCCGCCCCTCTCCCTCCCCCCCCCCTAACGTTAC
TGGCCGAAGCCGCTTGGAATAAGGCCGGTGTGTGTTTGTCTATATGTTATTTTCCACCATATTGCCGTCT
TTTGGCAATGTGAGGGCCCGGAAACCTGGCCCTGTCTTCTTGACGAGCATTCCTAGGGGTCTTTCCCCTC
TCGCCAAAGGAATGCAAGGTCTGTTGAATGTCGTGAAGGAAGCAGTTCCTCTGGAAGCTTCTTGAAGACA
AACAACGTCTGTAGCGACCCTTTGCAGGCAGCGGAACCCCCCACCTGGCGACAGGTGCCTCTGCGGCCAA
AAGCCACGTGTATAAGATACACCTGCAAAGGCGGCACAACCCCAGTGCCACGTTGTGAGTTGGATAGTTG
TGGAAAGAGTCAAATGGCTCTCCTCAAGCGTAGTCAACAAGGGGCTGAAGGATGCCCAGAAGGTACCCCA
TTGTATGGGAATCTGATCTGGGGCCTCGGTGCACATGCTTTACATGTGTTTAGTCGAGGTTAAAAAAACG
TCTAGGCCCCCCGAACCACGGGGACGTGGTTTTCCTTTGAAAAACACGATGATAAGCTTACCGGTCCACC
ATGATTGAACAAGATGGATTGCACGCAGGTTCTCCGGCCGCTTGGGTGGAGAGGCTATTCGGCTATGACT
GGGCACAACAGACAATCGGCTGCTCTGATGCCGCCGTGTTCCGGCTGTCAGCGCAGGGGCGCCCGGTTCT
TTTTGTCAAGACCGACCTGTCCGGTGCCCTGAATGAACTGCAAGACGAGGCAGCGCGGCTATCGTGGCTG
GCCACGACGGGCGTTCCTTGCGCAGCTGTGCTCGACGTTGTCACTGAAGCGGGAAGGGACTGGCTGCTAT
TGGGCGAAGTGCCGGGGCAGGATCTCCTGTCATCTCACCTTGCTCCTGCCGAGAAAGTATCCATCATGGC
TGATGCAATGCGGCGGCTGCATACGCTTGATCCGGCTACCTGCCCATTCGACCACCAAGCGAAACATCGC
ATCGAGCGAGCACGTACTCGGATGGAAGCCGGTCTTGTCGATCAGGATGATCTGGACGAAGAGCATCAGG
GGCTCGCGCCAGCCGAACTGTTCGCCAGGCTCAAGGCGAGCATGCCCGACGGCGAGGATCTCGTCGTGAC
CCATGGCGATGCCTGCTTGCCGAATATCATGGTGGAAAATGGCCGCTTTTCTGGATTCATCGACTGTGGC
CGGCTGGGTGTGGCGGACCGCTATCAGGACATAGCGTTGGCTACCCGTGATATTGCTGAAGAGCTTGGCG
GCGAATGGGCTGACCGCTTCCTCGTGCTTTACGGTATCGCCGCTCCCGATTCGCAGCGCATCGCCTTCTA
TCGCCTTCTTGACGAGTTCTTCTGATGTACAAGTAAAGCGGCCGCGACTCTAGATCATAATCAGCCATAC
CACATTTGTAGAGGTTTTACTTGCTTTAAAAAACCTCCCACACCTCCCCCTGAACCTGAAACATAAAATG
AATGCAATTGTTGTTGTTTAGTCCCTCCCAATTCGATATCAAGCTTATCGATCGATAGATCCTAATCAAC
CTCTGGATTACAAAATTTGTGAAAGATTGACTGGTATTCTTAACTATGTTGCTCCTTTTACGCTATGTGG
ATACGCTGCTTTAATGCCTTTGTATCATGCTATTGCTTCCCGTATGGCTTTCATTTTCTCCTCCTTGTAT
AAATCCTGGTTGCTGTCTCTTTATGAGGAGTTGTGGCCCGTTGTCAGGCAACGTGGCGTGGTGTGCACTG
TGTTTGCTGACGCAACCCCCACTGGTTGGGGCATTGCCACCACCTGTCAGCTCCTTTCCGGGACTTTCGC
TTTCCCCCTCCCTATTGCCACGGCGGAACTCATCGCCGCCTGCCTTGCCCGCTGCTGGACAGGGGCTCGG
CTGTTGGGCACTGACAATTCCGTGGTGTTGTCGGGGAAATCATCGTCCTTTCCTTGGCTGCTCGCCTGTG
TTGCCACCTGGATTCTGCGCGGGACGTCCTTCTGCTACGTCCCTTCGGCCCTCAATCCAGCGGACCTTCC
TTCCCGCGGCCTGCTGCCGGCTCTGCGGCCTCTTCCGCGTCTTCGCCTTCGCCCTCAGACGAGTCGGATC
TCCCTTTGGGCCGCCTCCCCGCCTGAGATCCTTTAAGACCAATGACTTACAAGGCAGCTGTAGATCTTAG
CCACTTTTTAAAAGAAAAGGGGGGACTGGAAGGGCTAATTCACTCCCAACGAAGACAAGATCTGCTTTTT
GCTTGTACTGGGTCTCTCTGGTTAGACCAGATCTGAGCCTGGGAGCTCTCTGGCTAACTAGGGAACCCAC
TGCTTAAGCCTCAATAAAGCTTGCCTTGAGTGCTTCAAGTAGTGTGTGCCCGTCTGTTGTGTGACTCTGG
TAACTAGAGATCCCTCAGACCCTTTTAGTCAGTGTGGAAAATCTCTAGCAGTAGTAGTTCATGTCATCTT
ATTATTCAGTATTTATAACTTGCAAAGAAATGAATATCAGAGAGTGAGAGGCCCGGGTTAATTAAGGAAA
GGGCTAGATCATTCTTGAAGACGAAAGGGCCTCGTGATACGCCTATTTTTATAGGTTAATGTCATGATAA
TAATGGTTTCTTAGACGTCAGGTGGCACTTTTCGGGGAAATGTGCGCGGAACCCCTATTTGTTTATTTTT
CTAAATACATTCAAATATGTATCCGCTCATGAGACAATAACCCTGATAAATGCTTCAATAATATTGAAAA
AGGAAGAGTATGAGTATTCAACATTTCCGTGTCGCCCTTATTCCCTTTTTTGCGGCATTTTGCCTTCCTG
TTTTTGCTCACCCAGAAACGCTGGTGAAAGTAAAAGATGCTGAAGATCAGTTGGGTGCACGAGTGGGTTA
CATCGAACTGGATCTCAACAGCGGTAAGATCCTTGAGAGTTTTCGCCCCGAAGAACGTTTTCCAATGATG
AGCACTTTTAAAGTTCTGCTATGTGGCGCGGTATTATCCCGTGTTGACGCCGGGCAAGAGCAACTCGGTC
GCCGCATACACTATTCTCAGAATGACTTGGTTGAGTACTCACCAGTCACAGAAAAGCATCTTACGGATGG
CATGACAGTAAGAGAATTATGCAGTGCTGCCATAACCATGAGTGATAACACTGCGGCCAACTTACTTCTG
ACAACGATCGGAGGACCGAAGGAGCTAACCGCTTTTTTGCACAACATGGGGGATCATGTAACTCGCCTTG
ATCGTTGGGAACCGGAGCTGAATGAAGCCATACCAAACGACGAGCGTGACACCACGATGCCTGTAGCAAT
GGCAACAACGTTGCGCAAACTATTAACTGGCGAACTACTTACTCTAGCTTCCCGGCAACAATTAATAGAC
TGGATGGAGGCGGATAAAGTTGCAGGACCACTTCTGCGCTCGGCCCTTCCGGCTGGCTGGTTTATTGCTG
ATAAATCTGGAGCCGGTGAGCGTGGGTCTCGCGGTATCATTGCAGCACTGGGGCCAGATGGTAAGCCCTC
CCGTATCGTAGTTATCTACACGACGGGGAGTCAGGCAACTATGGATGAACGAAATAGACAGATCGCTGAG
ATAGGTGCCTCACTGATTAAGCATTGGTAACTGTCAGACCAAGTTTACTCATATATACTTTAGATTGATT
TAAAACTTCATTTTTAATTTAAAAGGATCTAGGTGAAGATCCTTTTTGATAATCTCATGACCAAAATCCC
TTAACGTGAGTTTTCGTTCCACTGAGCGTCAGACCCCGTAGAAAAGATCAAAGGATCTTCTTGAGATCCT
TTTTTTCTGCGCGTAATCTGCTGCTTGCAAACAAAAAAACCACCGCTACCAGCGGTGGTTTGTTTGCCGG
ATCAAGAGCTACCAACTCTTTTTCCGAAGGTAACTGGCTTCAGCAGAGCGCAGATACCAAATACTGTTCT
TCTAGTGTAGCCGTAGTTAGGCCACCACTTCAAGAACTCTGTAGCACCGCCTACATACCTCGCTCTGCTA
ATCCTGTTACCAGTGGCTGCTGCCAGTGGCGATAAGTCGTGTCTTACCGGGTTGGACTCAAGACGATAGT
TACCGGATAAGGCGCAGCGGTCGGGCTGAACGGGGGGTTCGTGCACACAGCCCAGCTTGGAGCGAACGAC
CTACACCGAACTGAGATACCTACAGCGTGAGCTATGAGAAAGCGCCACGCTTCCCGAAGGGAGAAAGGCG
GACAGGTATCCGGTAAGCGGCAGGGTCGGAACAGGAGAGCGCACGAGGGAGCTTCCAGGGGGAAACGCCT
GGTATCTTTATAGTCCTGTCGGGTTTCGCCACCTCTGACTTGAGCGTCGATTTTTGTGATGCTCGTCAGG
GGGGCGGAGCCTATGGAAAAACGCCAGCAACGCGGCCTTTTTACGGTTCCTGGCCTTTTGCTGGCCTTTT
GCTCACATGTTCTTTCCTGCGTTATCCCCTGATTCTGTGGATAACCGTATTACCGCCTTTGAGTGAGCTG
ATACCGCTCGCCGCAGCCGAACGACCGAGCGCAGCGAGTCAGTGAGCGAGGAAGCGGAAGAGCGCCCAAT
ACGCAAACCGCCTCTCCCCGCGCGTTGGCCGATTCATTAATGCAGCAAGCTCATGGCTGACTAATTTTTT
TTATTTATGCAGAGGCCGAGGCCGCCTCGGCCTCTGAGCTATTCCAGAAGTAGTGAGGAGGCTTTTTTGG
AGGCCTAGGCTTTTGCAAAAAGCTCCCCGTGGCACGACAGGTTTCCCGACTGGAAAGCGGGCAGTGAGCG
CAACGCAATTAATGTGAGTTAGCTCACTCATTAGGCACCCCAGGCTTTACACTTTATGCTTCCGGCTCGT
ATGTTGTGTGGAATTGTGAGCGGATAACAATTTCACACAGGAAACAGCTATGACATGATTACGAATTTCA
CAAATAAAGCATTTTTTTCACTGCATTCTAGTTGTGGTTTGTCCAAACTCATCAATGTATCTTATCATGT
CTGGATCAACTGGATAACTCAAGCTAACCAAAATCATCCCAAACTTCCCACCCCATACCCTATTACCACT
GCCAATTACCTGTGGTTTCATTTACTCTAAACCTGTGATTCCTCTGAATTATTTTCATTTTAAAGAAATT
GTATTTGTTAAATATGTACTACAAACTTAGTAGT
Features (pLannotate 1.2.2; 34 found; start..end, strand, type, name):
    377..634     +  LTR            5' LTR (truncated): truncated 5' long terminal repeat (LTR) from HIV-1
    681..806     +  misc_feature   HIV-1 Ψ: packaging signal of human immunodeficiency virus type 1
    790..1128    +  CDS            HIV-1 gag (fragment): gag protein from human immunodeficiency virus 1; gag
   1303..1536    +  misc_feature   RRE: The Rev response element (RRE) of HIV-1 allows for Rev-dependent mRNA export from the nucleus to the cytoplasm.
   1913..2013    +  CDS            Rev (fragment): human immunodeficiency virus 1 (HIV-1) Rev protein; rev; enhances nuclear export of unspliced and incompletely spliced viral mRNAs
   2058..2175    +  misc_feature   cPPT/CTS: central polypurine tract and central termination sequence of HIV-1
   2230..2500    +  protein_bind   tetracycline response element: contains seven copies of the tetracycline operator tetO tetracycline repressor TetR
   2511..2528    +  misc_feature   MCS (fragment): pUC18/19 multiple cloning site
   2533..2571    +  promoter       minimal CMV promoter: human cytomegalovirus (CMV) immediate early promoter
   2701..2725    +  protein_bind   attB1: mutant version of attB; recombination site for the Gateway® BP reaction BP Clonase™
   2734..4152    +  CDS            MEF2C: MEF2C_HUMAN - Experimental evidence at protein level: Swiss-Prot protein existence level 1. Transcription activator which binds specifically to the MEF2 element present in the regulatory regions of many muscle-specific genes. Controls cardiac morphogenesis and myogenesis, and is also involved in vascular development. Enhances transcriptional activation mediated by SOX18. Plays an essential role in hippocampal-dependent learning and memory by suppressing the number of excitatory synapses and thus regulating basal and evoked synaptic transmission. Crucial for normal neuronal development, distrib
   4168..4192    -  protein_bind   attB2: mutant version of attB; recombination site for the Gateway® BP reaction BP Clonase™
   4304..4339    +  promoter       PGK promoter (fragment): mouse phosphoglycerate kinase 1 promoter
   4357..5568    +  promoter       UbC promoter: human ubiquitin C promoter
   5627..6324    +  CDS            rtTA3 (fragment): reverse tetracycline transactivator 3 activates expression from Tet-responsive promoters in the presence of doxycycline
   6254..6364    +  CDS            VP48: 3 tandem repeats of the minimal activation domain of herpes simplex virus VP16 (Cheng et al., 2013)
   6411..6985    +  misc_feature   IRES: internal ribosome entry site (IRES) of the encephalomyocarditis virus (EMCV)
   7001..7795    +  CDS            NeoR/KanR: aminoglycoside phosphotransferase from Tn5; aph(3')-II (or nptII); confers resistance to neomycin, kanamycin, and G418 (Geneticin®)
   7823..7906    +  CDS            large T antigen (fragment): large T antigen from SV40 (simian virus 40)
   7940..7962    +  misc_feature   MCS (fragment): pBluescript multiple cloning site
   7974..8562    +  misc_feature   WPRE: woodchuck hepatitis virus posttranscriptional regulatory element
   8570..8635    +  CDS            nef (fragment): NEF_HV1Z2 - Experimental evidence at protein level: Swiss-Prot protein existence level 1. Extracellular Nef protein targets CD4(+) T-lymphocytes for apoptosis by interacting with CXCR4 surface receptors. From Human immunodeficiency virus type 1 group M subtype D (isolate Z2/CDC-Z34) (HIV-1).
   8637..8870    +  LTR            3' LTR (ΔU3): self-inactivating 3' long terminal repeat (LTR) from HIV-1
   9075..9179    +  promoter       AmpR promoter: bla
   9180..10040   +  CDS            AmpR: β-lactamase; bla; confers resistance to ampicillin, carbenicillin, and related antibiotics
  10211..10799   +  rep_origin     ori: high-copy-number ColE1/pMB1/pBR322/pUC origin of replication
  10982..11036   +  CDS            lacI (fragment): lac repressor; lacI; The lac repressor binds to the lac operator to inhibit transcription in E. coli. This inhibition can be relieved by adding lactose or isopropyl-β-D-thiogalactopyranoside (IPTG).
  11042..11135   +  rep_origin     SV40 ori (fragment): SV40 origin of replication
  11160..11197   +  CDS            lacI (fragment): lac repressor; lacI; The lac repressor binds to the lac operator to inhibit transcription in E. coli. This inhibition can be relieved by adding lactose or isopropyl-β-D-thiogalactopyranoside (IPTG).
  11210..11231   +  protein_bind   CAP binding site: CAP binding activates transcription in the presence of cAMP. E. coli catabolite activator protein
  11246..11276   +  promoter       lac promoter: promoter for the E. coli lac operon
  11280..11302   +  protein_bind   lac operator (fragment): The lac repressor binds to the lac operator to inhibit transcription in E. coli. This inhibition can be relieved by adding lactose or isopropyl-β-D-thiogalactopyranoside (IPTG). lac repressor encoded by lacI
  11334..11417   +  polyA_signal   SV40 poly(A) signal (fragment): SV40 polyadenylation signal
  11584..329     +  CDS            nef (fragment) (across the origin): NEF_HV1BR - Experimental evidence at protein level: Swiss-Prot protein existence level 1. Extracellular Nef protein targets CD4(+) T-lymphocytes for apoptosis by interacting with CXCR4 surface receptors (PubMed:14990729). From Human immunodeficiency virus type 1 group M subtype B (isolate BRU/LAI) (HIV-1).
