[The description below was written by a language model from this plasmid's Addgene catalogue record and pLannotate feature annotations shown in this document.]
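Description:
pINDUCER20 MEF2C S222D is an 11.6 kb HIV-1-based lentiviral vector for doxycycline-inducible expression of a mutant human MEF2C in mammalian cells. It is built on the pINDUCER20 all-in-one Tet-On backbone. In bacteria it is maintained through a high-copy ColE1/pUC-type origin and the β-lactamase gene conferring ampicillin resistance. The viral portion comprises a truncated 5' LTR, the Ψ packaging signal with adjoining gag fragment, the Rev response element, the cPPT/CTS and a self-inactivating ΔU3 3' LTR. This allows the intervening cassette to be packaged into particles and integrated into target cells without regenerating an active viral promoter.

The payload sits downstream of a tetracycline response element with seven tetO copies fused to a minimal CMV promoter. The MEF2C coding sequence, which the annotation matches to the human protein, is flanked by attB1 and attB2 sites, indicating that it was introduced by Gateway recombination. According to the record, serine 222 is replaced by aspartic acid as a phosphomimetic substitution. No epitope tag or reporter is annotated on the insert. A second, constitutive unit uses the human UbC promoter to drive the reverse transactivator rtTA3, linked through an EMCV IRES to the neomycin phosphotransferase gene and followed by a WPRE to enhance transcript expression. Transduced cells can therefore be selected with G418, and they already carry the transactivator needed to switch on MEF2C S222D when doxycycline is added. The associated publication concerns the role of MEF2C phosphorylation in chemotherapy resistance in acute myeloid leukemia, so the construct is suited to testing the effect of mimicking constitutive phosphorylation at this site.
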