Addgene plasmid #107234: pINDUCER20 MEF2C S222D
Purpose: MEF2C phosphomimetic mutant serine to aspartic acid
Depositing lab: Alex Kentsis. Depositing organization: Memorial Sloan-Kettering Cancer Center. Publication: MEF2C Phosphorylation Is Required for Chemotherapy Resistance in Acute Myeloid Leukemia. Brown FC, Still E, Koche RP, Yim CY, Takao S, Cifani P, Reed C, Gunasekera S, Ficarro SB, Romanienko P, Mark W, McCarthy C, de Stanchina E, Gonen M, Seshan V, Bhola P, O'Donnell C, Spitzer B, Stutzke C, Lavallee VP, Hebert J, Krivtsov AV, Melnick A, Paietta EM, Tallman MS, Letai A, Sauvageau G, Pouliot G, Levine R, Marto JA, Armstrong SA, Kentsis A. Cancer Discov. 2018 Apr;8(4):478-497. doi: 10.1158/2159-8290.CD-17-1271. Epub 2018 Feb 5. PubMed 29431698.
Backbone
  Vector backbone: pINDUCER20
  Backbone manufacturer: Stephen Elledge, Thomas Westbrook
  Vector type: Mammalian Expression, Lentiviral
  Selectable markers: Neomycin (select with G418)
Growth in bacteria
  Bacterial resistance: Ampicillin, 100 μg/mL
  Growth temperature: 37°C
  Growth strain: NEB Stable
  Copy number: High Copy
Gene/Insert
  Gene/Insert name: MEF2C
Terms and licenses: Academic/Nonprofit Terms; Industry Terms: Not Available to Industry
Depositor comments: Please visit https://www.biorxiv.org/content/early/2017/02/09/107201 for bioRxiv preprint.
How to cite: pINDUCER20 MEF2C S222D was a gift from Alex Kentsis (Addgene plasmid # 107234 ; http://n2t.net/addgene:107234 ; RRID:Addgene_107234)
