>Addgene plasmid #107234 | pINDUCER20 MEF2C S222D | addgene partial sequence | sequence record 204618 | Addgene Partial NGS Result
TTTACCACTCCCTATCAGTGATAGAGAAAAGTGAAAGTCGAGTTTACCACTCCCTATCAGTGATAGAGAA
AAGTGAAAGTCGAGTTTACCACTCCCTATCAGTGATAGAGAAAAGTGAAAGTCGAGTTTACCACTCCCTA
TCAGTGATAGAGAAAAGTGAAAGTCGAGTTTACCACTCCCTATCAGTGATAGAGAAAAGTGAAAGTCGAG
TTTACCACTCCCTATCAGTGATAGAGAAAAGTGAAAGTCGAGCTCGGTACCCGGGTCGAGGTAGGCGTGT
ACGGTGGGAGGCCTATATAAGCAGAGCTCGTTTAGTGAACCGTCAGATCGCCTGGAGACGCCATCCACGC
TGTTTTGACCTCCATAGAAGACACCGGGACCGATCCAGCCTCCGCGGCCCCGAACTAGTCCAGTGTGGTG
GAATTCTGCAGATATCAACAAGTTTGTACAAAAAAGCAGGCTGAGCCACCATGGGGAGAAAAAAGATTCA
GATTACGAGGATTATGGATGAACGTAACAGACAGGTGACATTTACAAAGAGGAAATTTGGGTTGATGAAG
AAGGCTTATGAGCTGAGCGTGCTGTGTGACTGTGAGATTGCGCTGATCATCTTCAACAGCACCAACAAGC
TGTTCCAGTATGCCAGCACCGACATGGACAAAGTGCTTCTCAAGTACACGGAGTACAACGAGCCGCATGA
GAGCCGGACAAACTCAGACATCGTGGAGACGTTGAGAAAGAAGGGCCTTAATGGCTGTGACAGCCCAGAC
CCCGATGCGGACGATTCCGTAGGTCACAGCCCTGAGTCTGAGGACAAGTACAGGAAAATTAACGAAGATA
TTGATCTAATGATCAGCAGGCAAAGATTGTGTGCTGTTCCACCTCCCAACTTCGAGATGCCAGTCTCCAT
CCCAGTGTCCAGCCACAACAGTTTGGTGTACAGCAACCCTGTCAGCTCACTGGGAAACCCCAACCTATTG
CCACTGGCTCACCCTTCTCTGCAGAGGAATAGTATGTCTCCTGGTGTAACACATCGACCTCCAAGTGCAG
GTAACACAGGTGGTCTGATGGGTGGAGACCTCACGTCTGGTGCAGGCACCAGTGCAGGGAACGGGTATGG
CAATCCCCGAAACGACCCAGGTCTGCTGGTCTCACCTGGTAACTTGAACAAGAATATGCAAGCAAAATCT
CCTCCCCCAATGAATTTAGGAATGAATAACCGTAAACCAGATCTCCGAGTTCTTATTCCACCAGGCAGCA
AGAATACGATGCCATCAGTGTCTGAGGATGTCGACCTGCTTTTGAATCAAAGGATAAATAACTCCCAGTC
GGCTCAGTCATTGGCTACCCCAGTGGTTTCCGTAGCAACTCCTACTTTACCAGGACAAGGAATGGGAGGA
TATCCATCAGCCATTTCAACAACATATGGTACCGAGTACTCTCTGAGTAGTGCAGACCTGTCATCTCTGT
CTGGGTTTAACACCGCCAGCGCTCTTCACCTTGGTTCAGTAACTGGCTGGCAACAGCAACACCTACATAA
CATGCCACCATCTGCCCTCAGTCAGTTGGGAGCTTGCACTAGCACTCATTTATCTCAGAGTTCAAATCTC
TCCCTGCCTTCTACTCAAAGCCTCAACATCAAGTCAGAACCTGTTTCTCCTCCTAGAGACCGTACCACCA
CCCCTTCGAGATACCCACAACACACGCGCCACGAGGCGGGGAGATCTCCTGTTGACAGCTTGAGCAGCTG
TAGCAGTTCGTACGACGGGAGCGACCGAGAGGATCACCGGAACGAATTCCACTCCCCCATTGGACTCACC
AGACCTTCGCCGGACGAAAGGGAAAGTCCCTCAGTCAAGCGCATGCGACTTTCTGAAGGATGGGCAACAT
AAGGATCCCCCGGGACCCAGCTTTCTTGTACAAAGTGGTTGATATCCAGCACAGTGGCGGCCGCTCGAGT
CTAGAGGGCCCGCGGTTCGAATACCCATACGACGTCCCAGACTACGCTTAGTAATGATTAATTAAACTAG
AAATTCTACCGGGTAGGGGAGGCGCTTTTCCCAAGGCAGTCTGGAGTAACCCACCCAAGATCTGGCCTCC
GCGCCGGGTTTTGGCGCCTCCCGCGGGCGCCCCCCTCCTCACGGCGAGCGCTGCCACGTCAGACGAAGGG
CGCAGCGAGCGTCCTGATCCTTCCGCCCGGACGCTCAGGACAGCGGCCCGCTGCTCATAAGACTCGGCCT
TAGAACCCCAGTATCAGCAGAAGGACATTTTAGGACGGGACTTGGGTGACTCTAGGGCACTGGTTTTCTT
TCCAGAGAGCGGAACAGGCGAGGAAAAGTAGTCCCTTCTCGGCGATTCTGCGGAGGGATCTCCGTGGGGC
GGTGAACGCCGATGATTATATAAGGACGCGCCGGGTGTGGCACAGCTAGTTCCGTCGCAGCCGGGATTTG
GGTCGCGGTTCTTGTTTGTGGATCGCTGTGATCGTCACTTGGTGAGTAGCGGGCTGCTGGGCTGGCCGGG
GCTTTCGTGGCCGCCGGGCCGCTCGGTGGGACGGAAGCGTGTGGAGAGACCGCCAAGGGCTGTAGTCTGG
GTCCGCGAGCAAGGTTGCCCTGAACTGGGGGTTGGGGGGAGCGCAGCAAAATGGCGGCTGTTCCCGAGTC
TTGAATGGAAGACGCTTGTGAGGCGGGCTGTGAGGTCGTTGAAACAAGGTGGGGGGCATGGTGGGCGGCA
AGAACCCAAGGTCTTGAGGCCTTCGCTAATGCGGGAAAGCTCTTATTCGGGTGAGATGGGCTGGGGCACC
ATCTGGGGACCCTGACGTGAAGTTTGTCACTGACTGGAGAACTCGGTTTGTCGTCTGTTGCGGGGGCGGC
AGTTATGGCGGTGCCGTTGGGCAGTGCACCCGTACCTTTGGGAGCGCGCGCCCTCGTCGTGTCGTGACGT
CACCCGTTCTGTTGGCTTATAATGCAGGGTGGGGCCACCTGCCGGTAGGTGTGCGGTAGGCTTTTCTCCG
TCGCAGGACGCAGGGTTCGGGCCTAGGGTAGGCTCTCCTGAATCGACAGGCGCCGGACCTCTGGTGAGGG
GAGGGATAAGTGAGGCGTCAGTTTCTTTGGTCGGTTTTATGTACCTATCTTCTTAAGTAGCTGAAGCTCC
GGTTTTGAACTATGCGCTCGGGGTTGGCGAGTGTGTTTTGTGAAGTTTTTTAGGCACCTTTTGAAATGTA
ATCATTTGGGTCAATATGTAATTTTCAGTGTTAGACTAGTAAATTGTCCGCTAAATTCTGGCCGTTTTTG
GCTTTTTTGTTAGACGAAGCTTGGTACCGAGCTCGGATCTCCACCCCGTACCGGTCCTGCAGTCGAATTC
ACCATGTCTAGACTGGACAAGAGCAAAGTCATAAACGGAGCTCTGGAATTACTCAATGGTGTCGGTATCG
AAGGCCTGACGACAAGGAAACTCGCTCAAAAGCTGGGAGTTGAGCAGCCTACCCTGTACTGGCACGTGAA
GAACAAGCGGGCCCTGCTCGATGCCCTGCCAATCGAGATGCTGGACAGGCATCATACCCACTTCTGCCCC
CTGGAAGGCGAGTCATGGCAAGACTTTCTGCGGAACAACGCCAAGTCATACCGCTGTGCTCTCCTCTCAC
ATCGCGACGGGGCTAAAGTGCATCTCGGCACCCGCCCAACAGAGAAACAGTACGAAACCCTGGAAAATCA
GCTCGCGTTCCTGTGTCAGCAAGGCTTCTCCCTGGAGAACGCACTGTACGCTCTGTCCGCCGTGGGCCAC
TTTACACTGGGCTGCGTATTGGAGGAACAGGAGCATCAAGTAGCAAAAGAGGAAAGAGAGACACCTACCA
CCGATTCTATGCCCCCACTTCTGAGACAAGCAATTGAGCTGTTCGACCGGCAGGGAGCCGAACCTGCCTT
CCTTTTCGGCCTGGAACTAATCATATGTGGCCTGGAGAAACAGCTAAAGTGCGAAAGCGGCGGGCCGACC
GACGCCCTTGACGATTTTGACTTAGACATGCTCCCAGCCGATGCCCTTGACGACTTTGACCTTGATATGC
TGCCTGCTGACGCTCTTGACGATTTTGACCTTGACATGCTCCCCGGGTAACTAA
