>Addgene plasmid #107234 | pINDUCER20 MEF2C S222D | addgene partial sequence | sequence record 204619 | Addgene Partial NGS Result
AAGGTCTGTTGAATGTCGTGAAGGAAGCAGTTCCTCTGGAAGCTTCTTGAAGACAAACAACGTCTGTAGC
GACCCTTTGCAGGCAGCGGAACCCCCCACCTGGCGACAGGTGCCTCTGCGGCCAAAAGCCACGTGTATAA
GATACACCTGCAAAGGCGGCACAACCCCAGTGCCACGTTGTGAGTTGGATAGTTGTGGAAAGAGTCAAAT
GGCTCTCCTCAAGCGTATTCAACAAGGGGCTGAAGGATGCCCAGAAGGTACCCCATTGTATGGGATCTGA
TCTGGGGCCTCGGTGCACATGCTTTACATGTGTTTAGTCGAGGTTAAAAAAACGTCTAGGCCCCCCGAAC
CACGGGGACGTGGTTTTCCTTTGAAAAACACGATGATAAGCTTACCGGTCCACCATGATTGAACAAGATG
GATTGCACGCAGGTTCTCCGGCCGCTTGGGTGGAGAGGCTATTCGGCTATGACTGGGCACAACAGACAAT
CGGCTGCTCTGATGCCGCCGTGTTCCGGCTGTCAGCGCAGGGGCGCCCGGTTCTTTTTGTCAAGACCGAC
CTGTCCGGTGCCCTGAATGAACTGCAAGACGAGGCAGCGCGGCTATCGTGGCTGGCCACGACGGGCGTTC
CTTGCGCAGCTGTGCTCGACGTTGTCACTGAAGCGGGAAGGGACTGGCTGCTATTGGGCGAAGTGCCGGG
GCAGGATCTCCTGTCATCTCACCTTGCTCCTGCCGAGAAAGTATCCATCATGGCTGATGCAATGCGGCGG
CTGCATACGCTTGATCCGGCTACCTGCCCATTCGACCACCAAGCGAAACATCGCATCGAGCGAGCACGTA
CTCGGATGGAAGCCGGTCTTGTCGATCAGGATGATCTGGACGAAGAGCATCAGGGGCTCGCGCCAGCCGA
ACTGTTCGCCAGGCTCAAGGCGAGCATGCCCGACGGCGAGGATCTCGTCGTGACCCATGGCGATGCCTGC
TTGCCGAATATCATGGTGGAAAATGGCCGCTTTTCTGGATTCATCGACTGTGGCCGGCTGGGTGTGGCGG
ACCGCTATCAGGACATAGCGTTGGCTACCCGTGATATTGCTGAAGAGCTTGGCGGCGAATGGGCTGACCG
CTTCCTCGTGCTTTACGGTATCGCCGCTCCCGATTCGCAGCGCATCGCCTTCTATCGCCTTCTTGACGAG
TTCTTCTGATGTACAAGTAAAGCGGCCGCGACTCTAGATCATAATCAGCCATACCACATTTGTAGAGGTT
TTACTTGCTTTAAAAAACCTCCCACACCTCCCCCTGAACCTGAAACATAAAATGAATGCAATTGTTGTTG
TTTAGTCCCTCCCAATTCGATATCAAGCTTATCGCGATAGATCCTAATCAACCTCTGGATTACAAAATTT
GTGAAAGATTGACTGGTATTCTTAACTATGTTGCTCCTTTTACGCTATGTGGATACGCTGCTTTAATGCC
TTTGTATCATGCTATTGCTTCCCGTATGGCTTTCATTTTCTCCTCCTTGTATAAATCCTGGTTGCTGTCT
CTTTATGAGGAGTTGTGGCCCGTTGTCAGGCAACGTGGCGTGGTGTGCACTGTGTTTGCTGACGCAACCC
CCACTGGTTGGGGCATTGCCACCACCTGTCAGCTCCTTTCCGGGACTTTCGCTTTCCCCCTCCCTATTGC
CACGGCGGAACTCATCGCCGCCTGCCTTGCCCGCTGCTGGACAGGGGCTCGGCTGTTGGGCACTGACAAT
TCCGTGGTGTTGTCGGGGAAATCATCGTCCTTTCCTTGGCTGCTCGCCTGTGTTGCCACCTGGATTCTGC
GCGGGACGTCCTTCTGCTACGTCCCTTCGGCCCTCAATCCAGCGGACCTTCCTTCCCGCGGCCTGCTGCC
GGCTCTGCGGCCTCTTCCGCGTCTTCGCCTTCGCCCTCAGACGAGTCGGATCTCCCTTTGGGCCGCCTCC
CCGCCTGAGATCCTTTAAGACCAATGACTTACAAGGCAGCTGTAGATCTTAGCCACTTTTTAAAAGAAAA
GGGGGGACTGGAAGGGCTAATTCACTCCCAACGAAGACAAGATCTGCTTTTTGCTTGTACTGGGTCTCTC
TGGTTAGACCAGATCTGAGCCTGGGAGCTCTCTGGCTAACTAGGGAACCCACTGCTTAAGCCTCAATAAA
GCTTGCCTTGAGTGCTTCAAGTAGTGTGTGCCCGTCTGTTGTGTGACTCTGGTAACTAGAGATCCCTCAG
ACCCTTTTAGTCAGTGTGGAAAATCTCTAGCAGTAGTAGTTCATGTCATCTTATTATTCAGTATTTATAA
CTTGCAAAGAAATGAATATCAGAGAGTGAGAGGCCCGGGTTAATTAAGGAAAGGGCTAGATCATTCTTGA
AGACGAAAGGGCCTCGTGATACGCCTATTTTTATAGGTTAATGTCATGATAATAATGGTTTCTTAGACGT
CAGGTGGCACTTTTCGGGGAAATGTGCGCGGAACCCCTATTTGTTTATTTTTCTAAATACATTCAAATAT
GTATCCGCTCATGAGACAATAACCCTGATAAATGCTTCAATAATATTGAAAAAGGAAGAGTATGAGTATT
CAACATTTCCGTGTCGCCCTTATTCCCTTTTTTGCGGCATTTTGCCTTCCTGTTTTTGCTCACCCAGAAA
CGCTGGTGAAAGTAAAAGATGCTGAAGATCAGTTGGGTGCACGAGTGGGTTACATCGAACTGGATCTCAA
CAGCGGTAAGATCCTTGAGAGTTTTCGCCCCGAAGAACGTTTTCCAATGATGAGCACTTTTAAAGTTCTG
CTATGTGGCGCGGTATTATCCCGTGTTGACGCCGGGCAAGAGCAACTCGGTCGCCGCATACACTATTCTC
AGAATGACTTGGTTGAGTACTCACCAGTCACAGAAAAGCATCTTACGGATGGCATGACAGTAAGAGAATT
ATGCAGTGCTGCCATAACCATGAGTGATAACACTGCGGCCAACTTACTTCTGACAACGATCGGAGGACCG
AAGGAGCTAACCGCTTTTTTGCACAACATGGGGGATCATGTAACTCGCCTTGATCGTTGGGAACCGGAGC
TGAATGAAGCCATACCAAACGACGAGCGTGACACCACGATGCCTGTAGCAATGGCAACAACGTTGCGCAA
ACTATTAACTGGCGAACTACTTACTCTAGCTTCCCGGCAACAATTAATAGACTGGATGGAGGCGGATAAA
GTTGCAGGACCACTTCTGCGCTCGGCCCTTCCGGCTGGCTGGTTTATTGCTGATAAATCTGGAGCCGGTG
AGCGTGGGTCTCGCGGTATCATTGCAGCACTGGGGCCAGATGGTAAGCCCTCCCGTATCGTAGTTATCTA
CACGACGGGGAGTCAGGCAACTATGGATGAACGAAATAGACAGATCGCTGAGATAGGTGCCTCACTGATT
AAGCATTGGTAACTGTCAGACCAAGTTTACTCATATATACTTTAGATTGATTTAAAACTTCATTTTTAAT
TTAAAAGGATCTAGGTGAAGATCCTTTTTGATAATCTCATGACCAAAATCCCTTAACGTGAGTTTTCGTT
CCACTGAGCGTCAGACCCCGTAGAAAAGATCAAAGGATCTTCTTGAGATCCTTTTTTTCTGCGCGTAATC
TGCTGCTTGCAAACAAAAAAACCACCGCTACCAGCGGTGGTTTGTTTGCCGGATCAAGAGCTACCAACTC
TTTTTCCGAAGGTAACTGGCTTCAGCAGAGCGCAGATACCAAATACTGTTCTTCTAGTGTAGCCGTAGTT
AGGCCACCACTTCAAGAACTCTGTAGCACCGCCTACATACCTCGCTCTGCTAATCCTGTTACCAGTGGCT
GCTGCCAGTGGCGATAAGTCGTGTCTTACCGGGTTGGACTCAAGACGATAGTTACCGGATAAGGCGCAGC
GGTCGGGCTGAACGGGGGGTTCGTGCACACAGCCCAGCTTGGAGCGAACGACCTACACCGAACTGAGATA
CCTACAGCGTGAGCTATGAGAAAGCGCCACGCTTCCCGAAGGGAGAAAGGCGGACAGGTATCCGGTAAGC
GGCAGGGTCGGAACAGGAGAGCGCACGAGGGAGCTTCCAGGGGGAAACGCCTGGTATCTTTATAGTCCTG
TCGGGTTTCGCCACCTCTGACTTGAGCGTCGATTTTTGTGATGCTCGTCAGGGGGGCGGAGCCTATGGAA
AAACGCCAGCAACGCGGCCTTTTTACGGTTCCTGGCCTTTTGCTGGCCTTTTGCTCACATGTTCTTTCCT
GCGTTATCCCCTGATTCTGTGGATAACCGTATTACCGCCTTTGAGTGAGCTGATACCGCTCGCCGCAGCC
GAACGACCGAGCGCAGCGAGTCAGTGAGCGAGGAAGCGGAAGAGCGCCCAATACGCAAACCGCCTCTCCC
CGCGCGTTGGCCGATTCATTAATGCAGCAAGCTCATGGCTGACTAATTTTTTTTATTTATGCAGAGGCCG
AGGCCGCCTCGGCCTCTGAGCTATTCCAGAAGTAGTGAGGAGGCTTTTTTGGAGGCCTAGGCTTTTGCAA
AAAGCTCCCCGTGGCACGACAGGTTTCCCGACTGGAAAGCGGGCAGTGAGCGCAACGCAATTAATGTGAG
TTAGCTCACTCATTAGGCACCCCAGGCTTTACACTTTATGCTTCCGGCTCGTATGTTGTGTGGAATTGTG
AGCGGATAACAATTTCACACAGGAAACAGCTATGACATGATTACGAATTTCACAAATAAAGCATTTTTTT
CACTGCATTCTAGTTGTGGTTTGTCCAAACTCATCAATGTATCTTATCATGTCTGGATCAACTGGATAAC
TCAAGCTAACCAAAATCATCCCAAACTTCCCACCCCATACCCTATTACCACTGCCAATTACCTGTGGTTT
CATTTACTCTAAACCTGTGATTCCTCTGAATTATTTTCATTTTAAAGAAATTGTATTTGTTAAATATGTA
CTACAAACTTAGTAGTTGGAAGGGCTAATTCACTCCCAAAGAAGACAAGATATCCTTGATCTGTGGATCT
ACCACACACAAGGCTACTTCCCTGATTAGCAGAACTACACACCAGGGCCAGGGGTCAGATATCCACTGAC
CTTTGGATGGTGCTACAAGCTAGTACCAGTTGAGCCAGATAAGGTAGAAGAGGCCAATAAAGGAGAGAAC
ACCAGCTTGTTACACCCTGTGAGCCTGCATGGGATGGATGACCCGGAGAGAGAAGTGTTAGAGTGGAGGT
TTGACAGCCGCCTAGCATTTCATCACGTGGCCCGAGAGCTGCATCCGGAGTACTTCAAGAACTGCTGATA
TCGAGCTTGCTACAAGGGACTTTCCGCTGGGGACTTTCCAGGGAGGCGTGGCCTGGGCGGGACTGGGGAG
TGGCGAGCCCTCAGATCCTGCATATAAGCAGCTGCTTTTTGCCTGTACTGGGTCTCTCTGGTTAGACCAG
ATCTGAGCCTGGGAGCTCTCTGGCTAACTAGGGAACCCACTGCTTAAGCCTCAATAAAGCTTGCCTTGAG
TGCTTCAAGTAGTGTGTGCCCGTCTGTTGTGTGACTCTGGTAACTAGAGATCCCTCAGACCCTTTTAGTC
AGTGTGGAAAATCTCTAGCAGTGGCGCCCGAACAGGGACTTGAAAGCGAAAGGGAAACCAGAGGAGCTCT
CTCGACGCAGGACTCGGCTTGCTGAAGCGCGCACGGCAAGAGGCGAGGGGCGGCGACTGGTGAGTACGCC
AAAAATTTTGACTAGCGGAGGCTAGAAGGAGAGAGATGGGTGCGAGAGCGTCAGTATTAAGCGGGGGAGA
ATTAGATCGCGATGGGAAAAAATTCGGTTAAGGCCAGGGGGAAAGAAAAAATATAAATTAAAACATATAG
TATGGGCAAGCAGGGAGCTAGAACGATTCGCAGTTAATCCTGGCCTGTTAGAAACATCAGAAGGCTGTAG
ACAAATACTGGGACAGCTACAACCATCCCTTCAGACAGGATCAGAAGAACTTAGATCATTATATAATACA
GTAGCAACCCTCTATTGTGTGCATCAAAGGATAGAGATAAAAGACACCAAGGAAGCTTTAGACAAGATAG
AGGAAGAGCAAAACAAAAGTAAGACCACCGCACAGCAAGCGGCCGGCCGCTGATCTTCAGACCTGGAGGA
GGAGATATGAGGGACAATTGGAGAAGTGAATTATATAAATATAAAGTAGTAAAAATTGAACCATTAGGAG
TAGCACCCACCAAGGCAAAGAGAAGAGTGGTGCAGAGAGAAAAAAGAGCAGTGGGAATAGGAGCTTTGTT
CCTTGGGTTCTTGGGAGCAGCAGGAAGCACTATGGGCGCAGCGTCAATGACGCTGACGGTACAGGCCAGA
CAATTATTGTCTGGTATAGTGCAGCAGCAGAACAATTTGCTGAGGGCTATTGAGGCGCAACAGCATCTGT
TGCAACTCACAGTCTGGGGCATCAAGCAGCTCCAGGCAAGAATCCTGGCTGTGGAAAGATACCTAAAGGA
TCAACAGCTCCTGGGGATTTGGGGTTGCTCTGGAAAACTCATTTGCACCACTGCTGTGCCTTGGAATGCT
AGTTGGAGTAATAAATCTCTGGAACAGATTTGGAATCACACGACCTGGATGGAGTGGGACAGAGAAATTA
ACAATTACACAAGCTTAATACACTCCTTAATTGAAGAATCGCAAAACCAGCAAGAAAAGAATGAACAAGA
ATTATTGGAATTAGATAAATGGGCAAGTTTGTGGAATTGGTTTAACATAACAAATTGGCTGTGGTATATA
AAATTATTCATAATGATAGTAGGAGGCTTGGTAGGTTTAAGAATAGTTTTTGCTGTACTTTCTATAGTGA
ATAGAGTTAGGCAGGGATATTCACCATTATCGTTTCAGACCCACCTCCCAACCCCGAGGGGACCCGACAG
GCCCGAAGGAATAGAAGAAGAAGGTGGAGAGAGAGACAGAGACAGATCCATTCGATTAGTGAACGGATCT
CGACGGTATCGCCGAATTCACAAATGGCAGTATTCATCCACAATTTTAAAAGAAAAGGGGGGATTGGGGG
GTACAGTGCAGGGGAAAGAATAGTAGACATAATAGCAACAGACATACAAACTAAAGAATTACAAAAACAA
ATTACAAAAATTCAAAATTTTCGGGTTTATTACAGGGACAGCAGAGATCCAGTTTGGACTAGGATCC
